Addgene plasmid #146080: pAc5.1B-lambdaN-HA-DmTral-R42EF44A_C
Purpose: Insect Expression of DmTral-R42EF44A
Depositing lab: Elisa Izaurralde. Depositing organization: Max Planck Institute for Developmental Biology. Publication: Similar modes of interaction enable Trailer Hitch and EDC3 to associate with DCP1 and Me31B in distinct protein complexes. Tritschler F, Eulalio A, Helms S, Schmidt S, Coles M, Weichenrieder O, Izaurralde E, Truffault V. Mol Cell Biol. 2008 Nov . 28(21):6695-708. 10.1128/MCB.00759-08 PubMed 18765641.
Backbone
  Vector backbone: Unknown
  Vector type: Insect Expression
Growth in bacteria
  Bacterial resistance: Ampicillin, 100 μg/mL
  Growth temperature: 37°C
  Growth strain: DH5alpha
  Copy number: Low Copy
Gene/Insert
  Gene/Insert name: DmTral-R42EF44A (alt names: Trailer Hitch; Dm LSm48)
  Species: D. melanogaster (fly)
  Mutation: three silent mutations A198C, A387G, A1437G and 4 mutations Q279H, E485G, K512R and A605V compared to the sequence given by: NCBI:NM_140328.4 or UniProt Q9VTZ0.
  Entrez Gene: tral (a.k.a. Dmel_CG10686, BEST:GH08269, CG10686, DmLSm15, Dmel\CG10686, LSm15, Lsm15, Scd6p, TRAL, Tral, anon-EST:Posey139, anon-WO0172774.89, anon-WO02059370.24, p67, p70)
  Cloning method: Unknown
Terms and licenses: Academic/Nonprofit Terms; Industry Terms: Not Available to Industry
Depositor comments: Plasmids from this collection were made available to the research community and donated after the lab closed. Please note that the sequence provided by the depositing laboratory may be theoretical/predicted or based on Sanger sequencing results. There may be discrepancies between sequencing results obtained by Addgene and the depositor sequence. If an Addgene verified sequence is not available, please contact before placing your order to request that our lab fully sequence the plasmid.
How to cite: pAc5.1B-lambdaN-HA-DmTral-R42EF44A_C was a gift from Elisa Izaurralde (Addgene plasmid # 146080 ; http://n2t.net/addgene:146080 ; RRID:Addgene_146080)
