[The description below was written by a language model from this plasmid's Addgene catalogue record and pLannotate feature annotations shown in this document.]
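Description:
pAc5.1B-lambdaN-HA-DmTral-R42EF44A_C is a 7,426-nt insect expression plasmid for producing a mutant form of the Drosophila melanogaster protein Trailer Hitch (Tral, also called LSm15) in fly cells. The catalogue lists the backbone as unknown, although the name and the annotated parts point to a pAc5.1-type vector. Transcription is driven by the strong constitutive Drosophila actin 5C (Ac5) promoter and terminated by an SV40 polyadenylation signal. In bacteria the plasmid is maintained through a ColE1/pUC-type origin and selected with ampicillin via the β-lactamase gene and its own promoter. The record lists it as low copy, despite the annotation tool describing the origin as high copy. Short remnants of a tetracycline resistance gene and SV40 large T antigen are also detected and appear to be non-functional backbone leftovers.

The open reading frame begins with a fragment of the bacteriophage lambda N protein, followed by an HA epitope and then the Tral coding sequence. The annotation tool labels two segments of Tral as fragments of mouse Lsm14a, which reflects homology with the fly protein's mammalian relative rather than a mouse insert. The lambdaN peptide binds BoxB RNA hairpins, so fusions of this kind are generally used to tether a protein to a BoxB-containing reporter mRNA, while HA allows detection or immunoprecipitation. A vector-encoded V5 tag lies downstream of the insert; the record does not say whether it is in frame and translated. The insert carries the R42E and F44A substitutions, plus three silent changes and four further amino acid differences (Q279H, E485G, K512R, A605V) relative to the reference sequence. The associated study examined how Tral and EDC3 associate with DCP1 and Me31B, but the record does not state which interaction the double mutation is meant to affect. The depositor sequence may be theoretical.
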