Features (pLannotate 1.2.2; 12 found; start..end, strand, type, name):
     56..2568    +  promoter       Ac5 promoter: Drosophila melanogaster actin 5C promoter
   2588..2653    +  CDS            N (fragment): REGN_LAMBD - Experimental evidence at protein level: Swiss-Prot protein existence level 1. Plays a role as a transcriptional antitermination factor that allows the virus to initiate its lytic phase. Activates expression of the delayed viral early genes by modifying host RNA polymerase (RNAP) into a form that is resistant to termination signals. This antitermination function requires the host NusA protein which serves to stabilize the interaction between antitermination protein N and host RNA polymerase. From Escherichia phage lambda (Bacteriophage lambda).
   2678..2704    +  CDS            3xHA (fragment): three tandem HA epitope tags
   2717..3004    +  CDS            Lsm14a (fragment): LS14A_MOUSE - Also known as Fam61a, Rap55a. Experimental evidence at protein level: Swiss-Prot protein existence level 1. Essential for formation of P-bodies, cytoplasmic structures that provide storage sites for translationally inactive mRNAs and protect them from degradation. Acts as a repressor of mRNA translation. May play a role in mitotic spindle assembly. From Mus musculus (Mouse).
   3917..4336    +  CDS            Lsm14a (fragment): LS14A_MOUSE - Also known as Fam61a, Rap55a. Experimental evidence at protein level: Swiss-Prot protein existence level 1. Essential for formation of P-bodies, cytoplasmic structures that provide storage sites for translationally inactive mRNAs and protect them from degradation. Acts as a repressor of mRNA translation. May play a role in mitotic spindle assembly. From Mus musculus (Mouse).
   4711..4752    +  CDS            V5 tag: epitope tag from simian virus 5
   4852..4986    -  polyA_signal   SV40 poly(A) signal: SV40 polyadenylation signal
   5009..5093    -  CDS            large T antigen (fragment): large T antigen from SV40 (simian virus 40)
   5094..5564    +  CDS            TcR (fragment): tetracycline efflux protein; tet; confers resistance to tetracycline
   5608..6196    -  rep_origin     ori: high-copy-number ColE1/pMB1/pBR322/pUC origin of replication
   6367..7227    -  CDS            AmpR: β-lactamase; bla; confers resistance to ampicillin, carbenicillin, and related antibiotics
   7228..7332    -  promoter       AmpR promoter: bla
>Addgene plasmid #146080 | pAc5.1B-lambdaN-HA-DmTral-R42EF44A_C | depositor full sequence | sequence record 288525 | Full Sequence
CTTCAAGGAATTAATTCTATATTCTAAAAACACAAATGATACTTCTAAAAAAAATCATGAATGGCATCAA
CTCTGAATCAAATCTTTGCAGATGCACCTACTTCTCATTTCCACTGTCACATCATTTTTCCAGATCTCGC
TGCCTGTTATGTGGCCCACAAACCAAGACACGTTTTATGGCCATTAAAGCTGGCTGATCGTCGCCAAACA
CCAAATACATATCAATATGTACATTCGAGAAAGAAGCGATCAAAGAAGCGTCTTCGGGCGAGTAGGAGAA
TGCGGAGGAGAAGGAGAACGAGCTGATCTAGTATCTCTCCACAATCCAATGCCAACTGACCAACTGGCCA
TATTCGGAGCAATTTGAAGCCAATTTCCATCGCCTGGCGATCGCTCCATTCTTGGCTATATGTTTTTCAC
CGTTCCCGGGGCCATTTTCAAAGACTCGTCGGTAAGATAAGATTGTGTCACTCGCTGTCTCTCTTCATTT
GTCGAAGAATGCTGAGGAATTTCGCGATGACGTCGGCGAGTATTTTGAAGAATGAGAATAATTTGTATTT
ATACGAAAATCAGTTAGTGGAATTTTCTACAAAAACATGTTATCTATAGATAATTTTGTTGCAAAATATG
TTGACTATGACAAAGATTGTATGTATATACCTTTAATGTATTCTCATTTTCTTATGTATTTATAATGGCA
ATGATGATACTGATGATATTTTAAGATGATGCCAGACCACAGGCTGATTTCTGCGTCTTTTGCCGAACGC
AGTGCATGTGCGGTTGTTGTTTTTTGGAATAGTTTCAATTTTCGGACTGTCCGCTTTGATTTCAGTTTCT
TGGCTTATTCAAAAAGCAAAGTAAAGCCAAAAAAGCGAGATGGCAATACCAAATGCGGCAAAACGGTAGT
GGAAGGAAAGGGGTGCGGGGCAGCGGAAGGAAGGGTGGGGCGGGGCGTGGCGGGGTCTGTGGCTGGGCGC
GACGTCACCGACGTTGGAGCCACTCCTTTGACCATGTGTGCGTGTGTGTATTATTCGTGTCTCGCCACTC
GCCGGTTGTTTTTTTCTTTTTATCTCGCTCTCTCTAGCGCCATCTCGTACGCATGCTCAACGCACCGCAT
GTTGCCGTGTCCTTTATGCGTCATTTTGGCTCGAAATAGGCAATTATTTAAACAAAGATTAGTCAACGAA
AACGCTAAAATAAATAAGTCTACAATATGGTTACTTATTGCCATGTGTGTGCAGCCAACGATAGCAACAA
AAGCAACAACACAGTGGCTTTCCCTCTTTCACTTTTTGTTTGCAAGCGCGTGCGAGCAAGACGGCACGAC
CGGCAAACGCAATTACGCTGACAAAGAGCAGACGAAGTTTTGGCCGAAAAACATCAAGGCGCCTGATACG
AATGCATTTGCAATAACAATTGCGATATTTAATATTGTTTATGAAGCTGTTTGACTTCAAAACACACAAA
AAAAAAAATAAAACAAATTATTTGAAAGAGAATTAGGAATCGGACAGCTTATCGTTACGGGCTAACAGCA
CACCGAGACGAAATAGCTTACCTGACGTCACAGCCTCTGGAAGAACTGCCGCCAAGCAGAGAGAGAGAGA
AAAAGAGGGAGAGCAGCTTAGACCGCATGTGCTTGTGTGTGAGGCGTCTCTCTCTTCGTCTCCTGTTTGC
GCAAACGCATAGACTGCACTGAGAAAATCGATTACCTATTTTTTATGAATGAATATTTGCACTATTACTA
TTCAAAACTATTAAGATAGCAATCACATTCAATAGCCAAATACTATACCACCTGAGCGATGCAACGAAAT
GATCAATTTGAGCAAAAATGCTGCATATTTAGGACGGCATCATTATAGAAATGCTTCTTGCTGTGTACTT
TTCTCTCGTCTGGCAGCTGTTTCGCCGTTATTGTTAAAACCGGCTTAAGTTAGGTGTGTTTTCTACGACT
AGTGATGCCCCTACTAGAAGATGTGTGTTGCACAAATGTCCCTGAATAACCAATTTGAAGTGCAGATAGC
AGTAAACGTAAGCTAATATGAATATTATTTAACTGTAATGTTTTAATATCGCTGGACATTACTAATAAAC
CCACTATAAACACATGTACATATGTATGTTTTGGCATACAATGAGTAGTTGGGGAAAAAATGTGTAAAAG
CACCGTGACCATCACAGCATAAAGATAACCAGCTGAAGTATCGAATATGAGTAACCCCCAAATTGAATCA
CATGCCGCAACTGATAGGACCCATGGAAGTACACTCTTCATGGCGATATACAAGACACACACAAGCACGA
ACACCCAGTTGCGGAGGAAATTCTCCGTAAATGAAAACCCAATCGGCGAACAATTCATACCCATATATGG
TAAAAGTTTTGAACGCGACTTGAGAGCGGAGAGCATTGCGGCTGATAAGGTTTTAGCGCTAAGCGGGCTT
TATAAAACGGGCTGCGGGACCAGTTTTCATATCACTACCGTTTGAGTTCTTGTGCTGTGTGGATACTCCT
CCCGACACAAAGCCGCTCCATCAGCCAGCAGTCGTCTAATCCAGAGACCCCGGATCGGGGTACCAACATG
GACGCACAAACACGACGACGTGAGCGTCGCGCTGAGAAACAAGCTCAATGGAAAGCTGCAAACGGTGGAT
CTCCTCCACATATGGCTTACCCATACGATGTTCCAGATTACGCTCCTCCAAGCTTGATGAGCGGGGGATT
ACCGGAGTTGGGCTCCAAAATCAGCCTCATTTCCAAGGCGGACATTCGATACGAGGGCCGCCTGTACACG
GTGGATCCGCAGGAGTGCACCATTGCGCTCTCGAGTGTGGAGTCCGCGGGTACAGAAGATCGGGACACCC
AGTTCCAGATAGCGCCGCAATCGCAGATCTACGACTACATCCTCTTCCGTGGCTCGGACATCAAGGACAT
TCGCGTTGTCAACAACCACACGCTGCCGCACCACAATGACCCGGCGATCATGCAGGCGCAGCTCCAGAAC
GGACCGCCCCAGATGCCGCAGCACTTCCCCATGCCCAGCGGGATGAGCGGTCCGCCGCAGCAGCAACAGG
TGCCGTCGCAGCAACCGCCCCAGATGCCAAGCGGTGGAGGCAGTGGTGGTGCTGGTGGAGCAGGAGCTCC
TGGCGGCGGCGGACCCGGCTACGGCAATGGCAATCCGTTCGGCAACCTCGGCGGTCCCAATCTGGCCAAC
ATGGTGGGCAATGCGGGCGGATCGCTTGCACCCGGTTCCGGTGCTCCGGGCAGCGGACCCTTCATGCACA
TCGGTGGCAATCAGCAGCAACCGAAGCCCCAGCAGCAGAAACAGCCAAACATGCTGGCCGGTGCCTCGCG
ATCGACGACGCCCATTAGCCTGATTGTGAGTCCCACGGCGGAGCTGACTCAGCAGCAGCAGCTGCACCAG
CAACAGAACGCTGGCCAGGGTGGCAACGGACGCGATGCAGGACATAAGCGCCAGAACCACCAGCAGCAAC
AGAATCAGCAGCATCAGCAACGTGGCGGACCCAGCCACAACAATATGCAGCATCAGCAGCAACGAGGCGG
CGGCAGTGGAACGGACTTCTATAACCAGCAGCGGGATCGTCGGGACTCCGGACGTCAAATGGACAACAAC
TATAGCAACAACTACAACAACAATAATAATAATCAGCGCAATCGCGGCGGCGGCAACGGAATGCAACAGC
AGCAGCGAGGAGGAAACGGCGGCAGCGGCGGCGGCGGTGGAAACGGAGGTGGAAACAACCCGGCCTGGAA
CATGCATCGCGGCAACCAGAACTCGAACAACATGATGAACATGCGCAACCGCGGCATGGGATCCCGCGGC
CCCATGCGACCCAATCAGGGCTATCGTCCGCAGTCGGCCAATAATCAGAACAAGCCGCGGAACAAGATCA
AGTTCGAGGGCGACTTCGATTTCGAGCAGGCAAACAACAAGTTCGAGGAACTGCGCTCCCAACTGGCCAA
GCTCAAGGTGGCCGAGGATGGTGCACCCAAGCCAGCCACCAATGCAACGGCCGCCACTGCAACTGCAACC
AATGAGCAGGTGGGTGAGAAGGTTGAAGGCGTTCACACACTGAATGGCGAGACCGACAAGAAGGATGATT
CTGGCAACGAGACCGGCGCTGGGGAGCACGAGCCTGAGGGGGATGATGTTGCTGTGTGCTACGACAAGAC
CAAATCGTTCTTCGACAACATCTCGTGCGAGGCTGCCCAGGATCGCAGCAGGAACAAGAAGAACGATTGG
CGCCAGGAGCGCAAGTTGAACACGGAGACCTTCGGAGTGTCCTCCACACGACGTGGCAGTTACCGCGGAC
GCAACCAATACTACAACAATAATGGCAACGGCGGCATTAACTCGGGATATGGAGGAGCGCCAGGCTACAA
CAGGAACAATTATCGCATGGGTGGCGGCGGCGGAAACTTCCGAAACAGGAGCAACAATCGCAACAACGGC
GGCGGTCGTGGCGGAAACGGAATGCCAAACATCACCAATGGCAACACGGTTGCTGCGCTGAAGGCGGCCA
ACAATGCTGCTGGCCACGGATCCAATGCCACGGACTCCAGTGCACCAAATGCCACAACCGCGACGACAAA
GTCGACGTCCCTCTTGCCAGAGCAGACGCAACAGGTGGCGGCAGTTTCACAATAGGCGGCCGCTCGAGTC
TAGAGGGCCCGCGGTTCGAAGGTAAGCCTATCCCTAACCCTCTCCTCGGTCTCGATTCTACGCGTACCGG
TCATCATCACCATCACCATTGAGTTTAAACCCGCTGATCAGCCTCGACTGTGCCTTCTAAGGCCTGAGCT
CGCTGATCAGCCTCGATCGAGGATCCAGACATGATAAGATACATTGATGAGTTTGGACAAACCACAACTA
GAATGCAGTGAAAAAAATGCTTTATTTGTGAAATTTGTGATGCTATTGCTTTATTTGTAACCATTATAAG
CTGCAATAAACAAGTTAACAACAACAATTGCATTCATTTTATGTTTCAGGTTCAGGGGGAGGTGTGGGAG
GTTTTTTAAAGCAAGTAAAACCTCTACAAATGTGGTATGGCTGATTATGATCAGTCGACCGATGCCCTTG
AGAGCCTTCAACCCAGTCAGCTCCTTCCGGTGGGCGCGGGGCATGACTATCGTCGCCGCACTTATGACTG
TCTTCTTTATCATGCAACTCGTAGGACAGGTGCCGGCAGCGCTCTGGGTCATTTTCGGCGAGGACCGCTT
TCGCTGGAGCGCGACGATGATCGGCCTGTCGCTTGCGGTATTCGGAATCTTGCACGCCCTCGCTCAAGCC
TTCGTCACTGGTCCCGCCACCAAACGTTTCGGCGAGAAGCAGGCCATTATCGCCGGCATGGCGGCCGACG
CGCTGGGCTACGTCTTGCTGGCGTTCGCGACGCGAGGCTGGATGGCCTTCCCCATTATGATTCTTCTCGC
TTCCGGCGGCATCGGGATGCCCGCGTTGCAGGCCATGCTGTCCAGGCAGGTAGATGACGACCATCAGGGA
CAGCTTCAAGGATCGCTCGCGGCTCTTACCAGCCAGCAAAAGGCCAGGAACCGTAAAAAGGCCGCGTTGC
TGGCGTTTTTCCATAGGCTCCGCCCCCCTGACGAGCATCACAAAAATCGACGCTCAAGTCAGAGGTGGCG
AAACCCGACAGGACTATAAAGATACCAGGCGTTTCCCCCTGGAAGCTCCCTCGTGCGCTCTCCTGTTCCG
ACCCTGCCGCTTACCGGATACCTGTCCGCCTTTCTCCCTTCGGGAAGCGTGGCGCTTTCTCAATGCTCAC
GCTGTAGGTATCTCAGTTCGGTGTAGGTCGTTCGCTCCAAGCTGGGCTGTGTGCACGAACCCCCCGTTCA
GCCCGACCGCTGCGCCTTATCCGGTAACTATCGTCTTGAGTCCAACCCGGTAAGACACGACTTATCGCCA
CTGGCAGCAGCCACTGGTAACAGGATTAGCAGAGCGAGGTATGTAGGCGGTGCTACAGAGTTCTTGAAGT
GGTGGCCTAACTACGGCTACACTAGAAGGACAGTATTTGGTATCTGCGCTCTGCTGAAGCCAGTTACCTT
CGGAAAAAGAGTTGGTAGCTCTTGATCCGGCAAACAAACCACCGCTGGTAGCGGTGGTTTTTTTGTTTGC
AAGCAGCAGATTACGCGCAGAAAAAAAGGATCTCAAGAAGATCCTTTGATCTTTTCTACGGGGTCTGACG
CTCAGTGGAACGAAAACTCACGTTAAGGGATTTTGGTCATGAGATTATCAAAAAGGATCTTCACCTAGAT
CCTTTTAAATTAAAAATGAAGTTTTAAATCAATCTAAAGTATATATGAGTAAACTTGGTCTGACAGTTAC
CAATGCTTAATCAGTGAGGCACCTATCTCAGCGATCTGTCTATTTCGTTCATCCATAGTTGCCTGACTCC
CCGTCGTGTAGATAACTACGATACGGGAGGGCTTACCATCTGGCCCCAGTGCTGCAATGATACCGCGAGA
CCCACGCTCACCGGCTCCAGATTTATCAGCAATAAACCAGCCAGCCGGAAGGGCCGAGCGCAGAAGTGGT
CCTGCAACTTTATCCGCCTCCATCCAGTCTATTAATTGTTGCCGGGAAGCTAGAGTAAGTAGTTCGCCAG
TTAATAGTTTGCGCAACGTTGTTGCCATTGCTGCAGGCATCGTGGTGTCACGCTCGTCGTTTGGTATGGC
TTCATTCAGCTCCGGTTCCCAACGATCAAGGCGAGTTACATGATCCCCCATGTTGTGCAAAAAAGCGGTT
AGCTCCTTCGGTCCTCCGATCGTTGTCAGAAGTAAGTTGGCCGCAGTGTTATCACTCATGGTTATGGCAG
CACTGCATAATTCTCTTACTGTCATGCCATCCGTAAGATGCTTTTCTGTGACTGGTGAGTACTCAACCAA
GTCATTCTGAGAATAGTGTATGCGGCGACCGAGTTGCTCTTGCCCGGCGTCAACACGGGATAATACCGCG
CCACATAGCAGAACTTTAAAAGTGCTCATCATTGGAAAACGTTCTTCGGGGCGAAAACTCTCAAGGATCT
TACCGCTGTTGAGATCCAGTTCGATGTAACCCACTCGTGCACCCAACTGATCTTCAGCATCTTTTACTTT
CACCAGCGTTTCTGGGTGAGCAAAAACAGGAAGGCAAAATGCCGCAAAAAAGGGAATAAGGGCGACACGG
AAATGTTGAATACTCATACTCTTCCTTTTTCAATATTATTGAAGCATTTATCAGGGTTATTGTCTCATGA
GCGGATACATATTTGAATGTATTTAGAAAAATAAACAAATAGGGGTTCCGCGCACATTTCCCCGAAAAGT
GCCACCTGACGTCTAAGAAACCATTATTATCATGACATTAACCTATAAAAATAGGCGTATCACGAGGCCC
TTTCGT
